[The description below was written by a language model from this plasmid's Addgene catalogue record and pLannotate feature annotations shown in this document.]
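Description:
pcDNA3.1(+)mGAT1YFP20 is a 7,959 bp mammalian expression plasmid built on the Invitrogen pcDNA3.1(+) backbone. It is propagated in E. coli at high copy from a ColE1/pUC-type origin under ampicillin selection (AmpR with its own bla promoter). It also carries an f1 phage origin and an SV40 promoter-driven neomycin phosphotransferase cassette with an SV40 poly(A) signal, allowing G418 selection of stably transfected mammalian cells. The feature table additionally lists small fragments (bom, a truncated HIV-1 LTR match, ble, lacI, lac promoter/operator). These appear to be backbone remnants or short similarity hits rather than functional parts of the design.

The payload is transcribed from the CMV immediate-early enhancer/promoter and terminated by the bGH polyadenylation signal; a T7 promoter lies just upstream of the coding region. The open reading frame encodes mouse GABA transporter 1 (Slc6a1, mGAT1) without its stop codon. It is joined through a 12-residue spacer to a C-terminal YFP carrying the monomerizing A206K mutation (annotated as mEYFP). The final 20 residues of human GAT1 are appended directly after the fluorophore, which is what the "20" in the name denotes; this short tail is not separately annotated in the feature table. The construct belongs to a series in which different lengths of native C-terminal sequence were restored after the fluorescent protein, alongside variants that altered the PDZ-interacting motif at the extreme C terminus. According to the associated publication, these fusions were used to relate transporter function, oligomerization state and anchoring to subcellularly resolved FRET measurements, with the series including matching CFP versions.
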