Addgene plasmid #41671: pcDNA3.1(+)mGAT1YFP20
Depositing lab: Henry Lester. Depositing organization: California Institute of Technology. Publication: GABA transporter function, oligomerization state, and anchoring: correlates with subcellularly resolved FRET. Moss FJ, Imoukhuede PI, Scott K, Hu J, Jankowsky JL, Quick MW, Lester HA. J Gen Physiol. 2009 Dec;134(6):489-521. 10.1085/jgp.200910314 PubMed 19948998.
Backbone
  Vector backbone: pcDNA3.1(+)
  Backbone manufacturer: Invitrogen
  Backbone size w/o insert (bp): 5428
  Total vector size (bp): 7959
  Vector type: Mammalian Expression
  Selectable markers: Neomycin (select with G418)
Growth in bacteria
  Bacterial resistance: Ampicillin, 100 μg/mL
  Growth temperature: 37°C
  Growth strain: Top10
  Copy number: High Copy
Gene/Insert
  Gene/Insert name: Mus musculus GABA transporter 1 (alt names: mGAT1; solute carrier family 6 member 1; sodium- and chloride-dependent GABA transporter 1)
  Species: M. musculus (mouse), Synthetic
  Insert size (bp): 2610
  Mutation: “Monomerizing” YFP A206K mutation; 20 C-terminal-most residues of hGAT1 (PENGPEQPQAGSSTSKEAYI) appended after YFP
  GenBank ID: M92378.1
  Entrez Gene: Slc6a1 (a.k.a. A730043E01, GABATHG, GABATR, GAT-1, Gabt, Gabt1, Gat1, XT-1, Xtrp1)
  Promoter: CMV
  Tag / fusion protein: YFP (C terminal on insert)
  Cloning method: Restriction Enzyme; 5′ cloning site HindIII (not destroyed); 3′ cloning site XbaI (not destroyed)
  Sequencing primers: 5′ CMV-F; T7; 3′ EGFP-N; BGH-rev
Terms and licenses: Academic/Nonprofit Terms; Industry Terms: Not Available to Industry
Depositor comments: To generate the fluorescent mutants mGAT10XFP and mGAT1XFP* through mGAT1XFP45, the wild-type mGAT1 open reading frame (ORF) was subcloned without its original stop codon into the HindIII and EcoRI sites of the pcDNA3.1(+) expression vector multiple cloning site (MCS). XFP ORFs were then subcloned downstream from and in frame with the mGAT1 ORF at the NotI and XbaI sites of the pcDNA3.1(+) MCS. This resulted in a 12–amino acid spacer between the end of the mGAT1 sequence and the beginning of the fluorophore. The depositors modified a method for the integration of PCR fragments without the use of restriction enzymes (Geiser et al., 2001) to add the final 3, 8, 20, 28, or 45 codons of the human GAT1 (hGAT1) ORF. These were amplified from a source plasmid using the proof-reading PfuTurbo Cx Hotstart polymerase with 5′ and 3′ extensions corresponding to the 20–22-nt regions that flanked the intended site of insertion, such that the PCR product integrated in-frame immediately after the fluorophore sequence when used as the primers in a subsequent QuikChange II XL mutagenesis PCR reaction. For mGAT1XFP*, the depositors simply added a GTC codon for Val after the fluorophore ORF. The attached image displays the protein sequences of the modified regions of mGAT1 for each fluorescent construct. mGAT10CFP and mGAT10YFP repeated the fusion design of mGAT10GFP but with the fluorophore exchanged as annotated. The three C-terminal residues of the mGAT0XFP fusions are -YKI-CO2−, which comprises a broadly defined consensus PDZ class II–interacting motif (X-φ-X-φ, where φ designates a hydrophobic residue and X any residue) (Sheng and Sala, 2001; Hung and Sheng, 2002). The depositors searched the Ensembl databases using Biomart (http://www.ebi.ac.uk/biomart) (Spudich et al., 2007) and applied the GO:0005886 “plasma membrane” cellular component filter. The search identified no known membrane proteins possessing the -YKI-CO2− C-terminal sequence. In the mGAT1XFP* constructs, the depositors defined the terminal residue P(0) more narrowly, changing the terminal isoleucine residue present in mGAT10XFP to a valine in mGAT1XFP*. The resulting C-terminal sequence, -YKV-CO2−, reconstituted a functional PDZ class II–interacting motif present in Ephrin B receptors, a class that relies on interactions with the PDZ domain–containing proteins for clustering (Torres et al., 1998; Brückner et al., 1999; Lin et al., 1999; Madsen et al., 2005). Other constructs in the C-terminal XFP fusion series, mGAT1XFP3, mGAT1XFP8, mGAT1XFP20, mGAT1XFP28, and mGAT1XFP45, had the most C-terminal 3, 8, 20, 28, or 45 residues of the hGAT1 appended after the mGAT1XFP fusion. The differences in nucleotide sequence between the hGAT1 and mGAT1 C termini were a useful source of positive identification when the depositors analyzed the clones during construction. PCR integration was applied to amplify and insert EYFP or ECFP directly between residues R565 and L566, I570 and Q571, or V577 and R578 of mGAT1 to generate the mGAT15xxXFP5xxCT constructs. The site of XFP insertion in GAT1 is highlighted in the nomenclatures for these constructs by residue numbers flanking the fluorophore, and the “CT” denotes that the insertion occurs within the C terminus. Please see the associated article for more detailed information regarding construct creation and usage.
How to cite: pcDNA3.1(+)mGAT1YFP20 was a gift from Henry Lester (Addgene plasmid # 41671 ; http://n2t.net/addgene:41671 ; RRID:Addgene_41671)
