Features (pLannotate 1.2.2; 21 found; start..end, strand, type, name):
     28..80      -  misc_feature   bom (fragment): basis of mobility region from pBR322
    235..614     +  enhancer       CMV enhancer: human cytomegalovirus immediate early enhancer
    615..818     +  promoter       CMV promoter: human cytomegalovirus (CMV) immediate early promoter
    814..847     +  LTR            5' LTR (truncated) (fragment): truncated 5' long terminal repeat (LTR) from HIV-1
    863..881     +  promoter       T7 promoter: promoter for bacteriophage T7 RNA polymerase
    917..2710    +  CDS            Slc6a1: SC6A1_MOUSE - Also known as Gabt1, Gat-1, Gat1. Experimental evidence at protein level: Swiss-Prot protein existence level 1. Terminates the action of GABA by its high affinity sodium- dependent reuptake into presynaptic terminals. From Mus musculus (Mouse).
   2747..3463    +  CDS            mEYFP: mEYFP is a basic (constitutively fluorescent) yellow fluorescent protein published in 2002, derived from Aequorea victoria. It is reported to be a very rapidly-maturing monomer.
   3559..3783    +  polyA_signal   bGH poly(A) signal: bovine growth hormone polyadenylation signal
   3787..3808    +  promoter       SV40 promoter (fragment): SV40 enhancer and early promoter
   3829..4257    +  rep_origin     f1 ori (sequence partly withheld): f1 bacteriophage origin of replication; arrow indicates direction of (+) strand synthesis
   4271..4600    +  promoter       SV40 promoter: SV40 enhancer and early promoter
   4667..5458    +  CDS            neo: KKA2_KLEPN - Also known as kan, nptII. Experimental evidence at protein level: Swiss-Prot protein existence level 1. Resistance to kanamycin, neomycin, paromomycin, ribostamycin, butirosin and gentamicin B. From Klebsiella pneumoniae.
   5482..5640    +  CDS            ble (fragment): BLE_KLEPN - Experimental evidence at protein level: Swiss-Prot protein existence level 1. Binding protein with a strong affinity to the bleomycin family of antibiotics. Binds to CL990; an antimitotic-antibiotic compound. From Klebsiella pneumoniae.
   5635..5756    +  polyA_signal   SV40 poly(A) signal: SV40 polyadenylation signal
   5829..5845    -  protein_bind   lac operator: The lac repressor binds to the lac operator to inhibit transcription in E. coli. This inhibition can be relieved by adding lactose or isopropyl-β-D-thiogalactopyranoside (IPTG). lac repressor encoded by lacI
   5853..5883    -  promoter       lac promoter: promoter for the E. coli lac operon
   5898..5919    -  protein_bind   CAP binding site: CAP binding activates transcription in the presence of cAMP. E. coli catabolite activator protein
   5932..6024    -  CDS            lacI (fragment): lac repressor; lacI; The lac repressor binds to the lac operator to inhibit transcription in E. coli. This inhibition can be relieved by adding lactose or isopropyl-β-D-thiogalactopyranoside (IPTG).
   6207..6792    -  rep_origin     ori: high-copy-number ColE1/pMB1/pBR322/pUC origin of replication
   6963..7823    -  CDS            AmpR: β-lactamase; bla; confers resistance to ampicillin, carbenicillin, and related antibiotics
   7824..7928    -  promoter       AmpR promoter: bla
>Addgene plasmid #41671 | pcDNA3.1(+)mGAT1YFP20 | depositor full sequence | sequence record 55822 | pcDNA3.1(+)mGAT1YFP20 sequence 7959 bps
GACGGATCGGGAGATCTCCCGATCCCCTATGGTGCACTCTCAGTACAATCTGCTCTGATGCCGCATAGTT
AAGCCAGTATCTGCTCCCTGCTTGTGTGTTGGAGGTCGCTGAGTAGTGCGCGAGCAAAATTTAAGCTACA
ACAAGGCAAGGCTTGACCGACAATTGCATGAAGAATCTGCTTAGGGTTAGGCGTTTTGCGCTGCTTCGCG
ATGTACGGGCCAGATATACGCGTTGACATTGATTATTGACTAGTTATTAATAGTAATCAATTACGGGGTC
ATTAGTTCATAGCCCATATATGGAGTTCCGCGTTACATAACTTACGGTAAATGGCCCGCCTGGCTGACCG
CCCAACGACCCCCGCCCATTGACGTCAATAATGACGTATGTTCCCATAGTAACGCCAATAGGGACTTTCC
ATTGACGTCAATGGGTGGAGTATTTACGGTAAACTGCCCACTTGGCAGTACATCAAGTGTATCATATGCC
AAGTACGCCCCCTATTGACGTCAATGACGGTAAATGGCCCGCCTGGCATTATGCCCAGTACATGACCTTA
TGGGACTTTCCTACTTGGCAGTACATCTACGTATTAGTCATCGCTATTACCATGGTGATGCGGTTTTGGC
AGTACATCAATGGGCGTGGATAGCGGTTTGACTCACGGGGATTTCCAAGTCTCCACCCCATTGACGTCAA
TGGGAGTTTGTTTTGGCACCAAAATCAACGGGACTTTCCAAAATGTCGTAACAACTCCGCCCCATTGACG
CAAATGGGCGGTAGGCGTGTACGGTGGGAGGTCTATATAAGCAGAGCTCTCTGGCTAACTAGAGAACCCA
CTGCTTACTGGCTTATCGAAATTAATACGACTCACTATAGGGAGACCCAAGCTGGCTAGCGTTTAAACTT
AAGCTTATGGCGACTGACAACAGCAAGGTGGCTGATGGGCAGATCTCTACTGAGGTCAGCGAGGCCCCTG
TGGCCAGCGACAAGCCCAAAACCCTGGTAGTCAAGGTGCAGAAGAAGGCCGGGGACCTCCCTGACCGGGA
CACATGGAAGGGACGCTTCGACTTCCTCATGTCCTGCGTGGGCTATGCCATCGGCCTGGGCAATGTGTGG
AGGTTCCCTTACCTCTGTGGGAAAAACGGTGGCGGGGCCTTCCTAATCCCATATTTCCTGACGCTCATCT
TTGCGGGTGTTCCTCTCTTCCTTTTGGAGTGCTCCCTAGGCCAGTACACCTCCATTGGGGGCCTGGGCGT
ATGGAACTGGGCGCCCATGTTCAAGGGTGTGGCCGTCGCGGCAGCTGTGCTGTCCTTCTGGCTGAACATC
TACTACATCGTCATCATCTCCTGGGCCATCTACTACCTGTACAACTCCTTCACCACGACCCTGCCATGGA
AACAGTGTGACAACCCGTGGAACACTGACCGCTGCTTCTCCAACTACAGCCTGGTCAATACCACCAACAT
GACCAGCGCCGTGGTGGAGTTCTGGGAGCGCAACATGCACCAGATGACAGATGGACTGGACAAGCCAGGA
CAGATCCGCTGTCTGGCCATCACACTGGCCATTGCCTGGGTGCTCGTGTATTTCTGCATCTGGAAGGGTG
TTGGTTGGACTGGAAAGGTGGTCTACTTCTCAGCCACGTACCCCTACATCATGCTTATCATCCTGTTCTT
CCGTGGAGTGACGCTTCCCGGGGCCAAGGAGGGGATCCTCTTCTACATCACACCCAACTTCCGAAAGCTG
TCTGATTCTGAGGTGATCTTTGACGCCGCCACCCAGATCTTCTTCTCCTACGGGCTGGGCCTGGGGTCCC
TGATTGCTCTGGGAAGCTACAACTCTTTCCACAACAATGTGTACAGGGACTCCATCATCGTTTGCTGCAT
CAACTCCTGCACCAGCATGTTTGCCGGATTCGTCATCTTCTCCATCGTGGGCTTCATGGCTCATGTCACC
AAGAGGTCCATAGCTGATGTGGCAGCCTCAGGCCCGGGGCTGGCATTCTTGGCGTACCCTGAGGCTGTGA
CACAGCTACCCATCTCTCCCCTCTGGGCTATCCTCTTCTTCTCCATGCTGCTGATGCTGGGCATTGACAG
CCAGTTCTGTACCGTGGAGGGCTTCATCACTGCCCTGGTGGACGAGTACCCCAGACTTCTCCGCAATCGC
CGTGAACTCTTCATTGCTGCCGTGTGCATCGTGTCCTACCTGATTGGCCTGTCTAACATCACCCAGGGTG
GCATTTATGTCTTCAAACTGTTTGATTATTACTCTGCCAGCGGCATGAGCTTGCTGTTCCTGGTTTTCTT
CGAGTGTGTCTCCATTTCCTGGTTTTATGGTGTCAACCGGTTCTATGACAACATCCAGGAGATGGTTGGC
TCCAGGCCCTGCATCTGGTGGAAGCTGTGCTGGTCCTTTTTCACACCCATCATTGTGGCGGGCGTGTTTC
TCTTCAGTGCTGTGCAGATGACACCACTCACCATGGGAAGCTATGTTTTCCCCAAGTGGGGCCAGGGCGT
GGGCTGGCTCATGGCTCTGTCCTCCATGGTGCTCATCCCCGGGTACATGGCTTACATGTTCCTCACCCTG
AAGGGCTCCCTGAAGCAGCGTCTCCAGGTCATGATTCAGCCCAGTGAAGATATTGTGCGCCCTGAGAATG
GCCCTGAGCAGCCGCAGGCTGGCAGCTCAGCCAGCAAGGAGGCCTACATCCGAATTCTGCAGATATCCAG
CACAGTGGCGGCCGCCATGGTGAGCAAGGGCGAGGAGCTGTTCACCGGGGTGGTGCCCATCCTGGTCGAG
CTGGACGGCGACGTAAACGGCCACAAGTTCAGCGTGTCCGGCGAGGGCGAGGGCGATGCCACCTACGGCA
AGCTGACCCTGAAGTTCATCTGCACCACCGGCAAGCTGCCCGTGCCCTGGCCCACCCTCGTGACCACCTT
CGGCTACGGCCTGCAGTGCTTCGCCCGCTACCCCGACCACATGAAGCAGCACGACTTCTTCAAGTCCGCC
ATGCCCGAAGGCTACGTCCAGGAGCGCACCATCTTCTTCAAGGACGACGGCAACTACAAGACCCGCGCCG
AGGTGAAGTTCGAGGGCGACACCCTGGTGAACCGCATCGAGCTGAAGGGCATCGACTTCAAGGAGGACGG
CAACATCCTGGGGCACAAGCTGGAGTACAACTACAACAGCCACAACGTCTATATCATGGCCGACAAGCAG
AAGAACGGCATCAAGGTGAACTTCAAGATCCGCCACAACATCGAGGACGGCAGCGTGCAGCTCGCCGACC
ACTACCAGCAGAACACCCCCATCGGCGACGGCCCCGTGCTGCTGCCCGACAACCACTACCTGAGCTACCA
GTCCAAGCTGAGCAAAGACCCCAACGAGAAGCGCGATCACATGGTCCTGCTGGAGTTCGTGACCGCCGCC
GGGATCACTCTCGGCATGGACGAGCTGTACAAGCCAGAGAATGGTCCTGAGCAGCCCCAGGCGGGCAGCT
CCACCAGCAAGGAGGCCTACATCTAGAGGGCCCGTTTAAACCCGCTGATCAGCCTCGACTGTGCCTTCTA
GTTGCCAGCCATCTGTTGTTTGCCCCTCCCCCGTGCCTTCCTTGACCCTGGAAGGTGCCACTCCCACTGT
CCTTTCCTAATAAAATGAGGAAATTGCATCGCATTGTCTGAGTAGGTGTCATTCTATTCTGGGGGGTGGG
GTGGGGCAGGACAGCAAGGGGGAGGATTGGGAAGACAATAGCAGGCATGCTGGGGATGCGGTGGGCTCTA
TGGCTTCTGAGGCGGAAAGAACCAGCTGGGGCTCTAGGGGGTATCCCC
[124 nt withheld, positions 3829-3952]
C
[91 nt withheld, positions 3954-4044]
A
[49 nt withheld, positions 4046-4094]
CCTTTGACGTTGGAGTCCACGTTCTTT
[37 nt withheld, positions 4122-4158]
ACCCTATCTCGGTCTATTCTTTTGATTTATAAGGGATTTTGCCGATTTCGGCCTATTGGTTAAAAAATGA
GCTGATTTAACAAAAATTTAACGCGAATTAATTCTGTGGAATGTGTGTCAGTTAGGGTGTGGAAAGTCCC
CAGGCTCCCCAGCAGGCAGAAGTATGCAAAGCATGCATCTCAATTAGTCAGCAACCAGGTGTGGAAAGTC
CCCAGGCTCCCCAGCAGGCAGAAGTATGCAAAGCATGCATCTCAATTAGTCAGCAACCATAGTCCCGCCC
CTAACTCCGCCCATCCCGCCCCTAACTCCGCCCAGTTCCGCCCATTCTCCGCCCCATGGCTGACTAATTT
TTTTTATTTATGCAGAGGCCGAGGCCGCCTCTGCCTCTGAGCTATTCCAGAAGTAGTGAGGAGGCTTTTT
TGGAGGCCTAGGCTTTTGCAAAAAGCTCCCGGGAGCTTGTATATCCATTTTCGGATCTGATCAAGAGACA
GGATGAGGATCGTTTCGCATGATTGAACAAGATGGATTGCACGCAGGTTCTCCGGCCGCTTGGGTGGAGA
GGCTATTCGGCTATGACTGGGCACAACAGACAATCGGCTGCTCTGATGCCGCCGTGTTCCGGCTGTCAGC
GCAGGGGCGCCCGGTTCTTTTTGTCAAGACCGACCTGTCCGGTGCCCTGAATGAACTGCAGGACGAGGCA
GCGCGGCTATCGTGGCTGGCCACGACGGGCGTTCCTTGCGCAGCTGTGCTCGACGTTGTCACTGAAGCGG
GAAGGGACTGGCTGCTATTGGGCGAAGTGCCGGGGCAGGATCTCCTGTCATCTCACCTTGCTCCTGCCGA
GAAAGTATCCATCATGGCTGATGCAATGCGGCGGCTGCATACGCTTGATCCGGCTACCTGCCCATTCGAC
CACCAAGCGAAACATCGCATCGAGCGAGCACGTACTCGGATGGAAGCCGGTCTTGTCGATCAGGATGATC
TGGACGAAGAGCATCAGGGGCTCGCGCCAGCCGAACTGTTCGCCAGGCTCAAGGCGCGCATGCCCGACGG
CGAGGATCTCGTCGTGACCCATGGCGATGCCTGCTTGCCGAATATCATGGTGGAAAATGGCCGCTTTTCT
GGATTCATCGACTGTGGCCGGCTGGGTGTGGCGGACCGCTATCAGGACATAGCGTTGGCTACCCGTGATA
TTGCTGAAGAGCTTGGCGGCGAATGGGCTGACCGCTTCCTCGTGCTTTACGGTATCGCCGCTCCCGATTC
GCAGCGCATCGCCTTCTATCGCCTTCTTGACGAGTTCTTCTGAGCGGGACTCTGGGGTTCGAAATGACCG
ACCAAGCGACGCCCAACCTGCCATCACGAGATTTCGATTCCACCGCCGCCTTCTATGAAAGGTTGGGCTT
CGGAATCGTTTTCCGGGACGCCGGCTGGATGATCCTCCAGCGCGGGGATCTCATGCTGGAGTTCTTCGCC
CACCCCAACTTGTTTATTGCAGCTTATAATGGTTACAAATAAAGCAATAGCATCACAAATTTCACAAATA
AAGCATTTTTTTCACTGCATTCTAGTTGTGGTTTGTCCAAACTCATCAATGTATCTTATCATGTCTGTAT
ACCGTCGACCTCTAGCTAGAGCTTGGCGTAATCATGGTCATAGCTGTTTCCTGTGTGAAATTGTTATCCG
CTCACAATTCCACACAACATACGAGCCGGAAGCATAAAGTGTAAAGCCTGGGGTGCCTAATGAGTGAGCT
AACTCACATTAATTGCGTTGCGCTCACTGCCCGCTTTCCAGTCGGGAAACCTGTCGTGCCAGCTGCATTA
ATGAATCGGCCAACGCGCGGGGAGAGGCGGTTTGCGTATTGGGCGCTCTTCCGCTTCCTCGCTCACTGAC
TCGCTGCGCTCGGTCGTTCGGCTGCGGCGAGCGGTATCAGCTCACTCAAAGGCGGTAATACGGTTATCCA
CAGAATCAGGGGATAACGCAGGAAAGAACATGTGAGCAAAAGGCCAGCAAAAGGCCAGGAACCGTAAAAA
GGCCGCGTTGCTGGCGTTTTTCCATAGGCTCCGCCCCCCTGACGAGCATCACAAAAATCGACGCTCAAGT
CAGAGGTGGCGAAACCCGACAGGACTATAAAGATACCAGGCGTTTCCCCCTGGAAGCTCCCTCGTGCGCT
CTCCTGTTCCGACCCTGCCGCTTACCGGATACCTGTCCGCCTTTCTCCCTTCGGGAAGCGTGGCGCTTTC
TCATAGCTCACGCTGTAGGTATCTCAGTTCGGTGTAGGTCGTTCGCTCCAAGCTGGGCTGTGTGCACGAA
CCCCCCGTTCAGCCCGACCGCTGCGCCTTATCCGGTAACTATCGTCTTGAGTCCAACCCGGTAAGACACG
ACTTATCGCCACTGGCAGCAGCCACTGGTAACAGGATTAGCAGAGCGAGGTATGTAGGCGGTGCTACAGA
GTTCTTGAAGTGGTGGCCTAACTACGGCTACACTAGAAGAACAGTATTTGGTATCTGCGCTCTGCTGAAG
CCAGTTACCTTCGGAAAAAGAGTTGGTAGCTCTTGATCCGGCAAACAAACCACCGCTGGTAGCGGTTTTT
TTGTTTGCAAGCAGCAGATTACGCGCAGAAAAAAAGGATCTCAAGAAGATCCTTTGATCTTTTCTACGGG
GTCTGACGCTCAGTGGAACGAAAACTCACGTTAAGGGATTTTGGTCATGAGATTATCAAAAAGGATCTTC
ACCTAGATCCTTTTAAATTAAAAATGAAGTTTTAAATCAATCTAAAGTATATATGAGTAAACTTGGTCTG
ACAGTTACCAATGCTTAATCAGTGAGGCACCTATCTCAGCGATCTGTCTATTTCGTTCATCCATAGTTGC
CTGACTCCCCGTCGTGTAGATAACTACGATACGGGAGGGCTTACCATCTGGCCCCAGTGCTGCAATGATA
CCGCGAGACCCACGCTCACCGGCTCCAGATTTATCAGCAATAAACCAGCCAGCCGGAAGGGCCGAGCGCA
GAAGTGGTCCTGCAACTTTATCCGCCTCCATCCAGTCTATTAATTGTTGCCGGGAAGCTAGAGTAAGTAG
TTCGCCAGTTAATAGTTTGCGCAACGTTGTTGCCATTGCTACAGGCATCGTGGTGTCACGCTCGTCGTTT
GGTATGGCTTCATTCAGCTCCGGTTCCCAACGATCAAGGCGAGTTACATGATCCCCCATGTTGTGCAAAA
AAGCGGTTAGCTCCTTCGGTCCTCCGATCGTTGTCAGAAGTAAGTTGGCCGCAGTGTTATCACTCATGGT
TATGGCAGCACTGCATAATTCTCTTACTGTCATGCCATCCGTAAGATGCTTTTCTGTGACTGGTGAGTAC
TCAACCAAGTCATTCTGAGAATAGTGTATGCGGCGACCGAGTTGCTCTTGCCCGGCGTCAATACGGGATA
ATACCGCGCCACATAGCAGAACTTTAAAAGTGCTCATCATTGGAAAACGTTCTTCGGGGCGAAAACTCTC
AAGGATCTTACCGCTGTTGAGATCCAGTTCGATGTAACCCACTCGTGCACCCAACTGATCTTCAGCATCT
TTTACTTTCACCAGCGTTTCTGGGTGAGCAAAAACAGGAAGGCAAAATGCCGCAAAAAAGGGAATAAGGG
CGACACGGAAATGTTGAATACTCATACTCTTCCTTTTTCAATATTATTGAAGCATTTATCAGGGTTATTG
TCTCATGAGCGGATACATATTTGAATGTATTTAGAAAAATAAACAAATAGGGGTTCCGCGCACATTTCCC
CGAAAAGTGCCACCTGACGTC
