>Addgene plasmid #41671 | pcDNA3.1(+)mGAT1YFP20 | addgene partial sequence | sequence record 58023 | BGH-rev 5'-TAGAAGGCACAGTCGAGG-3'
AACGGGCCCTCTAGATGTAGGCCTCCTTGCTGGTGGAGCTGCCCGCCTGGGGCTGCTCAGGACCATTCTC
TGGCTTGTACAGCTCGTCCATGCCGAGAGTGATCCCGGCGGCGGTCACGAACTCCAGCAGGACCATGTGA
TCGCGCTTCTCGTTGGGGTCTTTGCTCAGCTTGGACTGGTAGCTCAGGTAGTGGTTGTCGGGCAGCAGCA
CGGGGCCGTCGCCGATGGGGGTGTTCTGCTGGTAGTGGTCGGCGAGCTGCACGCTGCCGTCCTCGATGTT
GTGGCGGATCTTGAAGTTCACCTTGATGCCGTTCTTCTGCTTGTCGGCCATGATATAGACGTTGTGGCTG
TTGTAGTTGTACTCCAGCTTGTGCCCCAGGATGTTGCCGTCCTCCTTGAAGTCGATGCCCTTCAGCTCGA
TGCGGTTCACCAGGGTGTCGCCCTCGAACTTCACCTCGGCGCGGGTCTTGTAGTTGCCGTCGTCCTTGAA
GAAGATGGTGCGCTCCTGGACGTAGCCTTCGGGCATGGCGGACTTGAAGAAGTCGTGCTGCTTCATGTGG
TCGGGGTAGCGGGCGAAGCACTGCAGGCCGTAGCCGAAGGTGGTCACGAGGGTGGGCCAGGGCACGGGCA
GCTTGCCGGTGGTGCAGATGAACTTCAGGGTCAGCTTGCCGTAGGTGGCATCGCCCTCGCCCTCGCCGGA
CACGCTGAACTTGTGGCCGTTTACGTCGCCGTCCAGCTCGACCAGGATGGGCACCACCCCGGTGAACAGC
TCCTCGCCCTTGCTCACCATGGCGGCCGCCACTGTGCTGGATATCTGCAGAATTCGGATGTAGGCCTCCT
TGCTGGCTG
