>Addgene plasmid #41671 | pcDNA3.1(+)mGAT1YFP20 | addgene partial sequence | sequence record 58024 | EGFP-N 5'-CGTCGCCGTCCAGCTCGACCAG-3'
AACAGCTCCTCGCCCTTGCTCACCATGGCGGCCGCCACTGTGCTGGATATCTGCAGAATTCGGATGTAGG
CCTCCTTGCTGGCTGAGCTGCCAGCCTGCGGCTGCTCAGGGCCATTCTCAGGGCGCACAATATCTTCACT
GGGCTGAATCATGACCTGGAGACGCTGCTTCAGGGAGCCCTTCAGGGTGAGGAACATGTAAGCCATGTAC
CCGGGGATGAGCACCATGGAGGACAGAGCCATGAGCCAGCCCACGCCCTGGCCCCACTTGGGGAAAACAT
AGCTTCCCATGGTGAGTGGTGTCATCTGCACAGCACTGAAGAGAAACACGCCCGCCACAATGATGGGTGT
GAAAAAGGACCAGCACAGCTTCCACCAGATGCAGGGCCTGGAGCCAACCATCTCCTGGATGTTGTCATAG
AACCGGTTGACACCATAAAACCAGGAAATGGAGACACACTCGAAGAAAACCAGGAACAGCAAGCTCATGC
CGCTGGCAGAGTAATAATCAAACAGTTTGAAGACATAAATGCCACCCTGGGTGATGTTAGACAGGCCAAT
CAGGTAGGACACGATGCACACGGCAGCAATGAAGAGTTCACGGCGATTGCGGAGAAGTCTGGGGTACTCG
TCCACCAGGGCAGTGATGAAGCCCTCCACGGTACAGAACTGGCTGTCAATGCCCAGCATCAGCAGCATGG
AGAAGAAGAGGATAGCCCAGAGGGGAGAGATGGGTAGCTGTGTCACAGCCTCAGGGTACGCCAAGAATGC
CAGCCCCGGGCCTGAGGCTGCCACATCAGCTATGGACCTCTTGGTGACATGAGCCATGAAGCCCACGATG
GAGAAGATGACGAATCCGGCAAACATGCTGGTGCAGGAGTTGATGCAGCAAACGATGAT
